Addgene plasmid #211347: pDOXOFF (+1)99xGly
Purpose: DOX-regulated lentiviral expression of +1 frameshifted 99xGly-EGFP-3xHA
Depositing lab: Raghu Chivukula. Depositing organization: Massachusetts General Hospital. Publication: Polyglycine-mediated aggregation of FAM98B disrupts tRNA processing in GGC repeat disorders. Yang J, Xu Y, Ziehr DR, Taylor MS, Valenstein ML, Frenkel EM, Bush JR, Rutter K, Stevanovski I, Shi CY, Kesavan M, Pinto RM, Deveson I, Bartel DP, Sabatini DM, Chivukula RR. Science. 2025 Jul 17;389(6757):eado2403. doi: 10.1126/science.ado2403. Epub 2025 Jul 17. PubMed 40674500.
Backbone
  Vector backbone: pDOXOFFo7v1
  Vector type: Lentiviral
  Selectable markers: Blasticidin
Growth in bacteria
  Bacterial resistance: Ampicillin, 100 μg/mL
  Growth temperature: 37°C
  Growth strain: NEB Stable
  Copy number: High Copy
Gene/Insert
  Gene/Insert name: (+1)99xGly-EGFP-3xHA
  Mutation: +1 frameshift to produce polyR frame
  Tag / fusion protein: EGFP-3xHA (C terminal on insert)
Terms and licenses: Academic/Nonprofit Terms; Industry Terms: Not Available to Industry
Depositor comments: This material includes a +1 frameshifted poly-glycine repeat that is challenging to maintain and sequence accurately. Addgene’s long-read sequencing results confirm approximately 94 repeats in the current samples. The depositor recommends that the length of repeats should be verified for each prep via restriction digest, Nanopore sequencing, or both. The depositing lab is happy to provide guidance if needed.
How to cite: pDOXOFF (+1)99xGly was a gift from Raghu Chivukula (Addgene plasmid # 211347 ; http://n2t.net/addgene:211347 ; RRID:Addgene_211347)
