[The description below was written by a language model from this plasmid's Addgene catalogue record and pLannotate feature annotations shown in this document.]
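Description:
pDOXOFF (+1)99xGly is a self-inactivating, third-generation-style lentiviral transfer plasmid built on the pDOXOFFo7v1 backbone for doxycycline-regulated expression of a frameshifted repeat protein in mammalian cells. It is propagated in E. coli through a high-copy ColE1/pUC-type origin with ampicillin resistance. A recombination-deficient strain is specified, which is consistent with the instability of its repeat tract. The viral portion comprises an RSV promoter driving a truncated HIV-1 5' LTR, the Ψ packaging signal with a partial gag fragment, the RRE for Rev-dependent export, cPPT/CTS, a WPRE fragment, a ΔU3 3' LTR and an SV40 polyadenylation signal. An SV40 origin is also annotated.

The payload sits downstream of a TRE3G Tet-responsive promoter. It encodes a nominal 99-unit glycine-coding repeat shifted by +1 so that it is read in the polyarginine frame, fused at the C terminus to EGFP and a 3xHA tag for fluorescence and epitope detection. The many short "chicken β-actin promoter" fragments annotated between the promoter and EGFP are almost certainly spurious matches to this GC-rich repeat rather than real promoter elements.

A second cassette uses the human PGK promoter to express blasticidin S deaminase, followed by a Tet transactivator. The annotation tool labels this as an rtTA3 fragment with VP16-derived activation repeats, but the plasmid name suggests a Tet-Off arrangement in which doxycycline shuts expression down. The record does not state the element linking the two coding regions.

The construct appears to serve as a frame control in studies of polyglycine aggregation in GGC repeat disorders. The repeat is hard to maintain: repository long-read sequencing indicates about 94 units, and the depositor advises verifying repeat length in every preparation.
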