Features (pLannotate 1.2.2; 42 found; start..end, strand, type, name):
     40..175     +  rep_origin     SV40 ori: SV40 origin of replication
    183..246     +  promoter       AmpR promoter: bla
    247..1107    +  CDS            AmpR: β-lactamase; bla; confers resistance to ampicillin, carbenicillin, and related antibiotics
   1262..1850    -  rep_origin     ori: high-copy-number ColE1/pMB1/pBR322/pUC origin of replication
   1921..2046    +  rep_origin     RSF ori (fragment): Plasmids containing the RSF 1030 origin of replication can be propagated in E. coli cells that contain additional plasmids with compatible origins.
   2048..2140    +  CDS            lacI (fragment): lac repressor; lacI; The lac repressor binds to the lac operator to inhibit transcription in E. coli. This inhibition can be relieved by adding lactose or isopropyl-β-D-thiogalactopyranoside (IPTG).
   2153..2174    +  protein_bind   CAP binding site: CAP binding activates transcription in the presence of cAMP. E. coli catabolite activator protein
   2189..2219    +  promoter       lac promoter: promoter for the E. coli lac operon
   2227..2243    +  protein_bind   lac operator: The lac repressor binds to the lac operator to inhibit transcription in E. coli. This inhibition can be relieved by adding lactose or isopropyl-β-D-thiogalactopyranoside (IPTG). lac repressor encoded by lacI
   2288..2306    +  promoter       T3 promoter: promoter for bacteriophage T3 RNA polymerase
   2334..2560    +  promoter       RSV promoter: Rous sarcoma virus enhancer/promoter
   2561..2741    +  LTR            5' LTR (truncated): truncated 5' long terminal repeat (LTR) from HIV-1
   2788..2913    +  misc_feature   HIV-1 Ψ: packaging signal of human immunodeficiency virus type 1
   2897..3260    +  CDS            HIV-1 gag (fragment): gag protein from human immunodeficiency virus 1; gag
   3406..3639    +  misc_feature   RRE: The Rev response element (RRE) of HIV-1 allows for Rev-dependent mRNA export from the nucleus to the cytoplasm.
   4016..4040    +  CDS            Rev (fragment): human immunodeficiency virus 1 (HIV-1) Rev protein; rev; enhances nuclear export of unspliced and incompletely spliced viral mRNAs
   4081..4198    +  misc_feature   cPPT/CTS: central polypurine tract and central termination sequence of HIV-1
   4267..4645    +  promoter       TRE3G promoter: 3rd-generation Tet-responsive promoter that can be activated by binding of Tet-On® 3G
   4730..4747    +  promoter       chicken β-actin promoter (fragment): contains a 21-bp deletion relative to the standard chicken β-actin promoter
   4748..4765    +  promoter       chicken β-actin promoter (fragment): contains a 21-bp deletion relative to the standard chicken β-actin promoter
   4770..4789    +  promoter       chicken β-actin promoter (fragment): contains a 21-bp deletion relative to the standard chicken β-actin promoter
   4790..4807    +  promoter       chicken β-actin promoter (fragment): contains a 21-bp deletion relative to the standard chicken β-actin promoter
   4808..4825    +  promoter       chicken β-actin promoter (fragment): contains a 21-bp deletion relative to the standard chicken β-actin promoter
   4826..4843    +  promoter       chicken β-actin promoter (fragment): contains a 21-bp deletion relative to the standard chicken β-actin promoter
   4844..4861    +  promoter       chicken β-actin promoter (fragment): contains a 21-bp deletion relative to the standard chicken β-actin promoter
   4862..4879    +  promoter       chicken β-actin promoter (fragment): contains a 21-bp deletion relative to the standard chicken β-actin promoter
   4895..4912    +  promoter       chicken β-actin promoter (fragment): contains a 21-bp deletion relative to the standard chicken β-actin promoter
   4913..4930    +  promoter       chicken β-actin promoter (fragment): contains a 21-bp deletion relative to the standard chicken β-actin promoter
   4931..4948    +  promoter       chicken β-actin promoter (fragment): contains a 21-bp deletion relative to the standard chicken β-actin promoter
   4949..4966    +  promoter       chicken β-actin promoter (fragment): contains a 21-bp deletion relative to the standard chicken β-actin promoter
   4967..4984    +  promoter       chicken β-actin promoter (fragment): contains a 21-bp deletion relative to the standard chicken β-actin promoter
   4985..5002    +  promoter       chicken β-actin promoter (fragment): contains a 21-bp deletion relative to the standard chicken β-actin promoter
   5022..5738    +  CDS            EGFP: EGFP is a basic (constitutively fluorescent) green fluorescent protein published in 1996, derived from Aequorea victoria. It is reported to be a rapidly-maturing weak dimer with moderate acid sensitivity.
   5751..5773    +  CDS            3xHA (fragment): three tandem HA epitope tags
   5868..6378    +  promoter       hPGK promoter: human phosphoglycerate kinase 1 promoter
   6394..6780    +  CDS            BSD: blasticidin S deaminase; Aspergillus terreus BSD; confers resistance to blasticidin
   6844..7541    +  CDS            rtTA3 (fragment): reverse tetracycline transactivator 3 activates expression from Tet-responsive promoters in the presence of doxycycline
   7471..7581    +  CDS            VP48: 3 tandem repeats of the minimal activation domain of herpes simplex virus VP16 (Cheng et al., 2013)
   7617..8165    +  misc_feature   WPRE (fragment): woodchuck hepatitis virus posttranscriptional regulatory element
   8191..8262    +  CDS            nef (fragment): NEF_HV1Z2 - Experimental evidence at protein level: Swiss-Prot protein existence level 1. Extracellular Nef protein targets CD4(+) T-lymphocytes for apoptosis by interacting with CXCR4 surface receptors. From Human immunodeficiency virus type 1 group M subtype D (isolate Z2/CDC-Z34) (HIV-1).
   8264..8497    +  LTR            3' LTR (ΔU3): self-inactivating 3' long terminal repeat (LTR) from HIV-1
   8569..8690    +  polyA_signal   SV40 poly(A) signal: SV40 polyadenylation signal
>Addgene plasmid #211347 | pDOXOFF (+1)99xGly | addgene full sequence | sequence record 489510 | Addgene Long Read Sequencing Result
TCATGTCTGGCTCTAGCTATCCCGCCCCTAACTCCGCCCATCCCGCCCCTAACTCCGCCCAGTTCCGCCC
ATTCTCCGCCCCATGGCTGACTAATTTTTTTTATTTATGCAGAGGCCGAGGCCGCCTCGGCCTCTGAGCT
ATTCCAGAAGTAGTGAGGAGGCTTTTTTGGAGGCCTTTCAAATATGTATCCGCTCATGAGACAATAACCC
TGATAAATGCTTCAATAATATTGAAAAAGGAAGAGTATGAGTATTCAACATTTCCGTGTCGCCCTTATTC
CCTTTTTTGCGGCATTTTGCCTTCCTGTTTTTGCTCACCCAGAAACGCTGGTGAAAGTAAAAGATGCTGA
AGATCAGTTGGGTGCACGAGTGGGTTACATCGAACTGGATCTCAACAGCGGTAAGATCCTTGAGAGTTTT
CGCCCCGAAGAACGTTTTCCAATGATGAGCACTTTTAAAGTTCTGCTATGTGGCGCGGTATTATCCCGTA
TTGACGCCGGGCAAGAGCAACTCGGTCGCCGCATACACTATTCTCAGAATGACTTGGTTGAGTACTCACC
AGTCACAGAAAAGCATCTTACGGATGGCATGACAGTAAGAGAATTATGCAGTGCTGCCATAACCATGAGT
GATAACACTGCGGCCAACTTACTTCTGACAACGATCGGAGGACCGAAGGAGCTAACCGCTTTTTTGCACA
ACATGGGGGATCATGTAACTCGCCTTGATCGTTGGGAACCGGAGCTGAATGAAGCCATACCAAACGACGA
GCGTGACACCACGATGCCTGCAGCAATGGCAACAACGTTGCGCAAACTATTAACTGGCGAACTACTTACT
CTAGCTTCCCGGCAACAATTAATAGACTGGATGGAGGCGGATAAAGTTGCAGGACCACTTCTGCGCTCGG
CCCTTCCGGCTGGCTGGTTTATTGCTGATAAATCTGGAGCCGGTGAGCGTGGGTCTCGCGGTATCATTGC
AGCACTGGGGCCAGATGGTAAGCCCTCCCGTATCGTAGTTATCTACACGACGGGGAGTCAGGCAACTATG
GATGAACGAAATAGACAGATCGCTGAGATAGGTGCCTCACTGATTAAGCATTGGTAACTGTCAGACCAAG
TTTACTCATATATACTTTAGATTGATTTAAAACTTCATTTTTAATTTAAAAGGATCTAGGTGAAGATCCT
TTTTGAAATCACGCGTGAGCAAAAGGCCAGCAAAAGGCCAGGAACCGTAAAAAGGCCGCGTTGCTGGCGT
TTTTCCATAGGCTCCGCCCCCCTGACGAGCATCACAAAAATCGACGCTCAAGTCAGAGGTGGCGAAACCC
GACAGGACTATAAAGATACCAGGCGTTTCCCCCTGGAAGCTCCCTCGTGCGCTCTCCTGTTCCGACCCTG
CCGCTTACCGGATACCTGTCCGCCTTTCTCCCTTCGGGAAGCGTGGCGCTTTCTCATAGCTCACGCTGTA
GGTATCTCAGTTCGGTGTAGGTCGTTCGCTCCAAGCTGGGCTGTGTGCACGAACCCCCCGTTCAGCCCGA
CCGCTGCGCCTTATCCGGTAACTATCGTCTTGAGTCCAACCCGGTAAGACACGACTTATCGCCACTGGCA
GCAGCCACTGGTAACAGGATTAGCAGAGCGAGGTATGTAGGCGGTGCTACAGAGTTCTTGAAGTGGTGGC
CTAACTACGGCTACACTAGAAGGACAGTATTTGGTATCTGCGCTCTGCTGAAGCCAGTTACCTTCGGAAA
AAGAGTTGGTAGCTCTTGATCCGGCAAACAAACCACCGCTGGTAGCGGTGGTTTTTTTGTTTGCAAGCAG
CAGATTACGCGCAGAAAAAAAGGATCTCAAGAAGATCCTTTGATCTTTTCTACGGGGTCTGACGCTCAGT
GGAACGAAAACTCACGTTAAGGGATTTTGGACATGTTCTTTCCTGCGTTATCCCCTGATTCTGTGGATAA
CCGTATTACCGCCTTTGAGTGAGCTGATACCGCTCGCCGCAGCCGAACGACCGAGCGCAGCGAGTCAGTG
AGCGAGGAAGCGGAAGAGCGCCCAATACGCAAACCGCCTCTCCCCGCGCGTTGGCCGATTCATTAATGCA
GCTGGCACGACAGGTTTCCCGACTGGAAAGCGGGCAGTGAGCGCAACGCAATTAATGTGAGTTAGCTCAC
TCATTAGGCACCCCAGGCTTTACACTTTATGCTTCCGGCTCGTATGTTGTGTGGAATTGTGAGCGGATAA
CAATTTCACACAGGAAACAGCTATGACCATGATTACGCCAAGCGCGCAATTAACCCTCACTAAAGGGAAC
AAAAGCTGGAGCTGCAAGCTTAATGTAGTCTTATGCAATACTCTTGTAGTCTTGCAACATGGTAACGATG
AGTTAGCAACATGCCTTACAAGGAGAGAAAAAGCACCGTGCATGCCGATTGGTGGAAGTAAGGTGGTACG
ATCGTGCCTTATTAGGAAGGCAACAGACGGGTCTGACATGGATTGGACGAACCACTGAATTGCCGCATTG
CAGAGATATTGTATTTAAGTGCCTAGCTCGATACATAAACGGGTCTCTCTGGTTAGACCAGATCTGAGCC
TGGGAGCTCTCTGGCTAACTAGGGAACCCACTGCTTAAGCCTCAATAAAGCTTGCCTTGAGTGCTTCAAG
TAGTGTGTGCCCGTCTGTTGTGTGACTCTGGTAACTAGAGATCCCTCAGACCCTTTTAGTCAGTGTGGAA
AATCTCTAGCAGTGGCGCCCGAACAGGGACTTGAAAGCGAAAGGGAAACCAGAGGAGCTCTCTCGACGCA
GGACTCGGCTTGCTGAAGCGCGCACGGCAAGAGGCGAGGGGCGGCGACTGGTGAGTACGCCAAAAATTTT
GACTAGCGGAGGCTAGAAGGAGAGAGATGGGTGCGAGAGCGTCAGTATTAAGCGGGGGAGAATTAGATCG
CGATGGGAAAAAATTCGGTTAAGGCCAGGGGGAAAGAAAAAATATAAATTAAAACATATAGTATGGGCAA
GCAGGGAGCTAGAACGATTCGCAGTTAATCCTGGCCTGTTAGAAACATCAGAAGGCTGTAGACAAATACT
GGGACAGCTACAACCATCCCTTCAGACAGGATCAGAAGAACTTAGATCATTATATAATACAGTAGCAACC
CTCTATTGTGTGCATCAAAGGATAGAGATAAAAGACACCAAGGAAGCTTTAGACAAGATAGAGGAAGAGC
AAAACAAAAGTAAGACCACCGCACAGCAAGCGGCCGCTGATCTTCAGACCTGGAGGAGGAGATATGAGGG
ACAATTGGAGAAGTGAATTATATAAATATAAAGTAGTAAAAATTGAACCATTAGGAGTAGCACCCACCAA
GGCAAAGAGAAGAGTGGTGCAGAGAGAAAAAAGAGCAGTGGGAATAGGAGCTTTGTTCCTTGGGTTCTTG
GGAGCAGCAGGAAGCACTATGGGCGCAGCGTCAATGACGCTGACGGTACAGGCCAGACAATTATTGTCTG
GTATAGTGCAGCAGCAGAACAATTTGCTGAGGGCTATTGAGGCGCAACAGCATCTGTTGCAACTCACAGT
CTGGGGCATCAAGCAGCTCCAGGCAAGAATCCTGGCTGTGGAAAGATACCTAAAGGATCAACAGCTCCTG
GGGATTTGGGGTTGCTCTGGAAAACTCATTTGCACCACTGCTGTGCCTTGGAATGCTAGTTGGAGTAATA
AATCTCTGGAACAGATTTGGAATCACACGACCTGGATGGAGTGGGACAGAGAAATTAACAATTACACAAG
CTTAATACACTCCTTAATTGAAGAATCGCAAAACCAGCAAGAAAAGAATGAACAAGAATTATTGGAATTA
GATAAATGGGCAAGTTTGTGGAATTGGTTTAACATAACAAATTGGCTGTGGTATATAAAATTATTCATAA
TGATAGTAGGAGGCTTGGTAGGTTTAAGAATAGTTTTTGCTGTACTTTCTATAGTGAATAGAGTTAGGCA
GGGATATTCACCATTATCGTTTCAGACCCACCTCCCAACCCCGAGGGGACAATTCTCGACCTCGAGACAA
ATGGCAGTATTCATCCACAATTTTAAAAGAAAAGGGGGGATTGGGGGGTACAGTGCAGGGGAAAGAATAG
TAGACATAATAGCAACAGACATACAAACTAAAGAATTACAAAAACAAATTACAAAAATTCAAAATTTTCG
GGTTTATTACAGGGACAGCAGAGATCCACTTTGGCCGCGAATCGGGATTCGCCCTTAAGCTAGCTCGAGT
TTACTCCCTATCAGTGATAGAGAACGTATGAAGAGTTTACTCCCTATCAGTGATAGAGAACGTATGCAGA
CTTTACTCCCTATCAGTGATAGAGAACGTATAAGGAGTTTACTCCCTATCAGTGATAGAGAACGTATGAC
CAGTTTACTCCCTATCAGTGATAGAGAACGTATCTACAGTTTACTCCCTATCAGTGATAGAGAACGTATA
TCCAGTTTACTCCCTATCAGTGATAGAGAACGTATAAGCTTTAGGCGTGTACGGTGGGCGCCTATAAAAG
CAGAGCTCGTTTAGTGAACCGTCAGATCGCCTGGAGCAATTCCACAACACTTTTGTCTTATACCAACTTT
CCGTACCACTTCCTACCCTCGTAAAGTCAGTTGGCCAGGCCTAGTTGGCCAGGCCTAGTGCCGAATTCGC
CACCATGGGTTGCCGCTGCCAGGGGGCGTGCGGCAGCGCGGCGGCGGCGGCGGCGGCGGCGGCGGCGGCG
GCGGCGGCGGAGGCGGCGGCGGCGGCGGCGGCGGCGGCGGCGGCGGCGGCGGCGGCGGCGGCGGCGGCGG
CGGCGGCGGCGGCGGCGGCGGCGGCGGCGGCGGCGGCGGCGGCGGCGGCGGCGGCGGCGGCGGTGGCGGC
GGCGGCGGCGGCGGCGGCGGCGGCGGCGGCGGCGGCGGCGGCGGCGGCGGCGGCGGCGGCGGCGGCGGCG
GCGGCGGCGGCGGCGGCGGCGGCGGCGGCGGCGGCGGCGGCTGGGCCTCGACTGGTGAGCAAGGGCGAGG
AGCTGTTCACCGGGGTGGTGCCCATCCTGGTCGAGCTGGACGGCGACGTAAACGGCCACAAGTTCAGCGT
GTCCGGCGAGGGCGAGGGCGATGCCACCTACGGCAAGCTGACCCTGAAGTTCATCTGCACCACCGGCAAG
CTGCCCGTGCCCTGGCCCACCCTCGTGACCACCCTGACCTACGGCGTGCAGTGCTTCAGCCGCTACCCCG
ACCACATGAAGCAGCACGACTTCTTCAAGTCCGCCATGCCCGAAGGCTACGTCCAGGAGCGCACCATCTT
CTTCAAGGACGACGGCAACTACAAGACCCGCGCCGAGGTGAAGTTCGAGGGCGACACCCTGGTGAACCGC
ATCGAGCTGAAGGGCATCGACTTCAAGGAGGACGGCAACATCCTGGGGCACAAGCTGGAGTACAACTACA
ACAGCCACAACGTCTATATCATGGCCGACAAGCAGAAGAACGGCATCAAGGTGAACTTCAAGATCCGCCA
CAACATCGAGGACGGCAGCGTGCAGCTCGCCGACCACTACCAGCAGAACACCCCCATCGGCGACGGCCCC
GTGCTGCTGCCCGACAACCACTACCTGAGCACCCAGTCCGCCCTGAGCAAAGACCCCAACGAGAAGCGCG
ATCACATGGTCCTGCTGGAGTTCGTGACCGCCGCCGGGATCACTCTCGGCATGGACGAGCTGTACAAGGG
AGGGAGCGGCTATCCCTATGACGTGCCTGATTACGCCGGCACAGGATCATACCCCTATGATGTGCCTGAC
TACGCTGGCAGCGCCGGATACCCTTATGATGTGCCTGATTATGCTTAGTGAGGATCCGGGGTTGGGGTTG
CGCCTTTTCCAAGGCAGCCCTGGGTTTGCGCAGGGACGCGGCTGCTCTGGGCGTGGTTCCGGGAAACGCA
GCGGCGCCGACCCTGGGTCTCGCACATTCTTCACGTCCGTTCGCAGCGTCACCCGGATCTTCGCCGCTAC
CCTTGTGGGCCCCCCGGCGACGCTTCCTGCTCCGCCCCTAAGTCGGGAAGGTTCCTTGCGGTTCGCGGCG
TGCCGGACGTGACAAACGGAAGCCGCACGTCTCACTAGTACCCTCGCAGACGGACAGCGCCAGGGAGCAA
TGGCAGCGCGCCGACCGCGATGGGCTGTGGCCAATAGCGGCTGCTCAGCAGGGCGCGCCGAGAGCAGCGG
CCGGGAAGGGGCGGTGCGGGAGGCGGGGTGTGGGGCGGTAGTGTGGGCCCTGTTCCTGCCCGCGCGGTGT
TCCGCATTCTGCAAGCCTCCGGAGCGCACGTCGGCAGTCGGCTCCCTCGTTGACCGAATCACCGACCTCT
CTCCCCAGCAATTCACCATGGTTCCTTTGTCTCAAGAAGAATCCACCCTCATTGAAAGAGCAACGGCTAC
AATCAACAGCATCCCCATCTCTGAAGACTACAGCGTCGCCAGCGCAGCTCTCTCTAGCGACGGCCGCATC
TTCACTGGTGTCAATGTATATCATTTTACTGGGGGACCTTGTGCAGAACTCGTGGTGCTGGGCACTGCTG
CTGCTGCGGCAGCTGGCAACCTGACTTGTATCGTCGCGATCGGAAATGAGAACAGGGGCATCTTGAGCCC
CTGCGGACGGTGCCGACAGGTGCTTCTCGATCTGCATCCTGGGATCAAAGCCATAGTGAAGGACAGTGAT
GGACAGCCGACGGCAGTTGGGATTCGTGAATTGCTGCCCTCTGGTTATGTGTGGGAGGGCCCCGGTGCCG
AAGGTAGAGGTTCTCTCCTCACTTGTGGTGATGTTGAAGAAAACCCTGGTCCAATGTCTAGACTGGACAA
GAGCAAAGTCATAAACTCTGCTCTGGAATTACTCAATGAAGTCGGTATCGAAGGCCTGACGACAAGGAAA
CTCGCTCAAAAGCTGGGAGTTGAGCAGCCTACCCTGTACTGGCACGTGAAGAACAAGCGGGCCCTGCTCG
ATGCCCTGGCAATCGAGATGCTGGACAGGCATCATACCCACTTCTGCCCCCTGGAAGGCGAGTCATGGCA
AGACTTTCTGCGGAACAACGCCAAGTCATTCCGCTGTGCTCTCCTCTCACATCGCGACGGGGCTAAAGTG
CATCTCGGCACCCGCCCAACAGAGAAACAGTACGAAACCCTGGAAAATCAGCTCGCGTTCCTGTGTCAGC
AAGGCTTCTCCCTGGAGAACGCACTGTACGCTCTGTCCGCCGTGGGCCACTTTACACTGGGCTGCGTATT
GGAGGATCAGGAGCATCAAGTAGCAAAAGAGGAAAGAGAGACACCTACCACCGATTCTATGCCCCCACTT
CTGAGACAAGCAATTGAGCTGTTCGACCATCAGGGAGCCGAACCTGCCTTCCTTTTCGGCCTGGAACTAA
TCATATGTGGCCTGGAGAAACAGCTAAAGTGCGAAAGCGGCGGGCCGGCCGACGCCCTTGACGATTTTGA
CTTAGACATGCTCCCAGCCGATGCCCTTGACGACTTTGACCTTGATATGCTGCCTGCTGACGCTCTTGAC
GATTTTGACCTTGACATGCTCCCCGGGTAACTAAGTAAGGATCGATCCAAGATATCGTATTCTTAACTAT
GTTGCTCCTTTTACGCTATGTGGATACGCTGCTTTAATGCCTTTGTATCATGCTATTGCTTCCCGTATGG
CTTTCATTTTCTCCTCCTTGTATAAATCCTGGTTGCTGTCTCTTTATGAGGAGTTGTGGCCCGTTGTCAG
GCAACGTGGCGTGGTGTGCACTGTGTTTGCTGACGCAACCCCCACTGGTTGGGGCATTGCCACCACCTGT
CAGCTCCTTTCCGGGACTTTCGCTTTCCCCCTCCCTATTGCCACGGCGGAACTCATCGCCGCCTGCCTTG
CCCGCTGCTGGACAGGGGCTCGGCTGTTGGGCACTGACAATTCCGTGGTGTTGTCGGGGAAGCTGACGTC
CTTTCCATGGCTGCTCGCCTGTGTTGCCACCTGGATTCTGCGCGGGACGTCCTTCTGCTACGTCCCTTCG
GCCCTCAATCCAGCGGACCTTCCTTCCCGCGGCCTGCTGCCGGCTCTGCGGCCTCTTCCGCGTCTTCGCC
TTCGCCCTCAGACGAGTCGGATCTCCCTTTGGGCCGCCTCCCCGCCTGTTTCGCCTCGGCGTCCGGACTA
GAGGTACCTTTAAGACCAATGACTTACAAGGCAGCTGTAGATCTTAGCCACTTTTTAAAAGAAAAGGGGG
GACTGGAAGGGCTAATTCACTCCCAACGAAGACAAGATCTGCTTTTTGCTTGTACTGGGTCTCTCTGGTT
AGACCAGATCTGAGCCTGGGAGCTCTCTGGCTAACTAGGGAACCCACTGCTTAAGCCTCAATAAAGCTTG
CCTTGAGTGCTTCAAGTAGTGTGTGCCCGTCTGTTGTGTGACTCTGGTAACTAGAGATCCCTCAGACCCT
TTTAGTCAGTGTGGAAAATCTCTAGCAGTAGTAGTTCATGTCATCTTATTATTCAGTATTTATAACTTGC
AAAGAAATGAATATCAGAGAGTGAGAGGAACTTGTTTATTGCAGCTTATAATGGTTACAAATAAAGCAAT
AGCATCACAAATTTCACAAATAAAGCATTTTTTTCACTGCATTCTAGTTGTGGTTTGTCCAAACTCATCA
ATGTATCTTA
